>Addgene plasmid #72750 | pAWp7-18 | depositor full sequence | sequence record 133533 | pAWp7-18 sequence 11604 bps
CGATATCAAGCTTATCGATAATCAACCTCTGGATTACAAAATTTGTGAAAGATTGACTGGTATTCTTAAC
TATGTTGCTCCTTTTACGCTATGTGGATACGCTGCTTTAATGCCTTTGTATCATGCTATTGCTTCCCGTA
TGGCTTTCATTTTCTCCTCCTTGTATAAATCCTGGTTGCTGTCTCTTTATGAGGAGTTGTGGCCCGTTGT
CAGGCAACGTGGCGTGGTGTGCACTGTGTTTGCTGACGCAACCCCCACTGGTTGGGGCATTGCCACCACC
TGTCAGCTCCTTTCCGGGACTTTCGCTTTCCCCCTCCCTATTGCCACGGCGGAACTCATCGCCGCCTGCC
TTGCCCGCTGCTGGACAGGGGCTCGGCTGTTGGGCACTGACAATTCCGTGGTGTTGTCGGGGAAATCATC
GTCCTTTCCTTGGCTGCTCGCCTGTGTTGCCACCTGGATTCTGCGCGGGACGTCCTTCTGCTACGTCCCT
TCGGCCCTCAATCCAGCGGACCTTCCTTCCCGCGGCCTGCTGCCGGCTCTGCGGCCTCTTCCGCGTCTTC
GCCTTCGCCCTCAGACGAGTCGGATCTCCCTTTGGGCCGCCTCCCCGCATCGATACCGTCGACCTCGAGA
CCTAGAAAAACATGGAGCAATCACAAGTAGCAATACAGCAGCTACCAATGCTGATTGTGCCTGGCTAGAA
GCACAAGAGGAGGAGGAGGTGGGTTTTCCAGTCACACCTCAGGTACCTTTAAGACCAATGACTTACAAGG
CAGCTGTAGATCTTAGCCACTTTTTAAAAGAAAAGGGGGGACTGGAAGGGCTAATTCACTCCCAACGAAG
ACAAGATATCCTTGATCTGTGGATCTACCACACACAAGGCTACTTCCCTGATTGGCAGAACTACACACCA
GGGCCAGGGATCAGATATCCACTGACCTTTGGATGGTGCTACAAGCTAGTACCAGTTGAGCAAGAGAAGG
TAGAAGAAGCCAATGAAGGAGAGAACACCCGCTTGTTACACCCTGTGAGCCTGCATGGGATGGATGACCC
GGAGAGAGAAGTATTAGAGTGGAGGTTTGACAGCCGCCTAGCATTTCATCACATGGCCCGAGAGCTGCAT
CCGGACTGTACTGGGTCTCTCTGGTTAGACCAGATCTGAGCCTGGGAGCTCTCTGGCTAACTAGGGAACC
CACTGCTTAAGCCTCAATAAAGCTTGCCTTGAGTGCTTCAAGTAGTGTGTGCCCGTCTGTTGTGTGACTC
TGGTAACTAGAGATCCCTCAGACCCTTTTAGTCAGTGTGGAAAATCTCTAGCAGGGCCCGTTTAAACCCG
CTGATCAGCCTCGACTGTGCCTTCTAGTTGCCAGCCATCTGTTGTTTGCCCCTCCCCCGTGCCTTCCTTG
ACCCTGGAAGGTGCCACTCCCACTGTCCTTTCCTAATAAAATGAGGAAATTGCATCGCATTGTCTGAGTA
GGTGTCATTCTATTCTGGGGGGTGGGGTGGGGCAGGACAGCAAGGGGGAGGATTGGGAAGACAATAGCAG
GCATGCTGGGGATGCGGTGGGCTCTATGGCTTCTGAGGCGGAAAGAACCAGCTGGGGCTCTAGGGGGTAT
CCCC
[124 nt withheld, positions 1615-1738]
C
[91 nt withheld, positions 1740-1830]
A
[49 nt withheld, positions 1832-1880]
CCTTTGACGTTGGAGTCCACGTTCTTT
[37 nt withheld, positions 1908-1944]
ACCCTATCTCGGTCTATTCTTTTGATTTATAAGGGATTTTGCCGATTTCGGCCTATTGGTTAAAAAATGA
GCTGATTTAACAAAAATTTAACGCGAATTAATTCTGTGGAATGTGTGTCAGTTAGGGTGTGGAAAGTCCC
CAGGCTCCCCAGCAGGCAGAAGTATGCAAAGCATGCATCTCAATTAGTCAGCAACCAGGTGTGGAAAGTC
CCCAGGCTCCCCAGCAGGCAGAAGTATGCAAAGCATGCATCTCAATTAGTCAGCAACCATAGTCCCGCCC
CTAACTCCGCCCATCCCGCCCCTAACTCCGCCCAGTTCCGCCCATTCTCCGCCCCATGGCTGACTAATTT
TTTTTATTTATGCAGAGGCCGAGGCCGCCTCTGCCTCTGAGCTATTCCAGAAGTAGTGAGGAGGCTTTTT
TGGAGGCCTAGGCTTTTGCAAAAAGCTCCCGGGAGCTTGTATATCCATTTTCGGATCTGATCAGCACGTG
TTGACAATTAATCATCGGCATAGTATATCGGCATAGTATAATACGACAAGGTGAGGAACTAAACCATGGC
CAAGTTGACCAGTGCCGTTCCGGTGCTCACCGCGCGCGACGTCGCCGGAGCGGTCGAGTTCTGGACCGAC
CGGCTCGGGTTCTCCCGGGACTTCGTGGAGGACGACTTCGCCGGTGTGGTCCGGGACGACGTGACCCTGT
TCATCAGCGCGGTCCAGGACCAGGTGGTGCCGGACAACACCCTGGCCTGGGTGTGGGTGCGCGGCCTGGA
CGAGCTGTACGCCGAGTGGTCGGAGGTCGTGTCCACGAACTTCCGGGACGCCTCCGGGCCGGCCATGACC
GAGATCGGCGAGCAGCCGTGGGGGCGGGAGTTCGCCCTGCGCGACCCGGCCGGCAACTGCGTGCACTTCG
TGGCCGAGGAGCAGGACTGACACGTGCTACGAGATTTCGATTCCACCGCCGCCTTCTATGAAAGGTTGGG
CTTCGGAATCGTTTTCCGGGACGCCGGCTGGATGATCCTCCAGCGCGGGGATCTCATGCTGGAGTTCTTC
GCCCACCCCAACTTGTTTATTGCAGCTTATAATGGTTACAAATAAAGCAATAGCATCACAAATTTCACAA
ATAAAGCATTTTTTTCACTGCATTCTAGTTGTGGTTTGTCCAAACTCATCAATGTATCTTATCATGTCTG
TATACCGTCGACCTCTAGCTAGAGCTTGGCGTAATCATGGTCATAGCTGTTTCCTGTGTGAAATTGTTAT
CCGCTCACAATTCCACACAACATACGAGCCGGAAGCATAAAGTGTAAAGCCTGGGGTGCCTAATGAGTGA
GCTAACTCACATTAATTGCGTTGCGCTCACTGCCCGCTTTCCAGTCGGGAAACCTGTCGTGCCAGCTGCA
TTAATGAATCGGCCAACGCGCGGGGAGAGGCGGTTTGCGTATTGGGCGCTCTTCCGCTTCCTCGCTCACT
GACTCGCTGCGCTCGGTCGTTCGGCTGCGGCGAGCGGTATCAGCTCACTCAAAGGCGGTAATACGGTTAT
CCACAGAATCAGGGGATAACGCAGGAAAGAACATGTGAGCAAAAGGCCAGCAAAAGGCCAGGAACCGTAA
AAAGGCCGCGTTGCTGGCGTTTTTCCATAGGCTCCGCCCCCCTGACGAGCATCACAAAAATCGACGCTCA
AGTCAGAGGTGGCGAAACCCGACAGGACTATAAAGATACCAGGCGTTTCCCCCTGGAAGCTCCCTCGTGC
GCTCTCCTGTTCCGACCCTGCCGCTTACCGGATACCTGTCCGCCTTTCTCCCTTCGGGAAGCGTGGCGCT
TTCTCATAGCTCACGCTGTAGGTATCTCAGTTCGGTGTAGGTCGTTCGCTCCAAGCTGGGCTGTGTGCAC
GAACCCCCCGTTCAGCCCGACCGCTGCGCCTTATCCGGTAACTATCGTCTTGAGTCCAACCCGGTAAGAC
ACGACTTATCGCCACTGGCAGCAGCCACTGGTAACAGGATTAGCAGAGCGAGGTATGTAGGCGGTGCTAC
AGAGTTCTTGAAGTGGTGGCCTAACTACGGCTACACTAGAAGAACAGTATTTGGTATCTGCGCTCTGCTG
AAGCCAGTTACCTTCGGAAAAAGAGTTGGTAGCTCTTGATCCGGCAAACAAACCACCGCTGGTAGCGGTG
GTTTTTTTGTTTGCAAGCAGCAGATTACGCGCAGAAAAAAAGGATCTCAAGAAGATCCTTTGATCTTTTC
TACGGGGTCTGACGCTCAGTGGAACGAAAACTCACGTTAAGGGATTTTGGTCATGAGATTATCAAAAAGG
ATCTTCACCTAGATCCTTTTAAATTAAAAATGAAGTTTTAAATCAATCTAAAGTATATATGAGTAAACTT
GGTCTGACAGTTACCAATGCTTAATCAGTGAGGCACCTATCTCAGCGATCTGTCTATTTCGTTCATCCAT
AGTTGCCTGACTCCCCGTCGTGTAGATAACTACGATACGGGAGGGCTTACCATCTGGCCCCAGTGCTGCA
ATGATACCGCGAGACCCACGCTCACCGGCTCCAGATTTATCAGCAATAAACCAGCCAGCCGGAAGGGCCG
AGCGCAGAAGTGGTCCTGCAACTTTATCCGCCTCCATCCAGTCTATTAATTGTTGCCGGGAAGCTAGAGT
AAGTAGTTCGCCAGTTAATAGTTTGCGCAACGTTGTTGCCATTGCTACAGGCATCGTGGTGTCACGCTCG
TCGTTTGGTATGGCTTCATTCAGCTCCGGTTCCCAACGATCAAGGCGAGTTACATGATCCCCCATGTTGT
GCAAAAAAGCGGTTAGCTCCTTCGGTCCTCCGATCGTTGTCAGAAGTAAGTTGGCCGCAGTGTTATCACT
CATGGTTATGGCAGCACTGCATAATTCTCTTACTGTCATGCCATCCGTAAGATGCTTTTCTGTGACTGGT
GAGTACTCAACCAAGTCATTCTGAGAATAGTGTATGCGGCGACCGAGTTGCTCTTGCCCGGCGTCAATAC
GGGATAATACCGCGCCACATAGCAGAACTTTAAAAGTGCTCATCATTGGAAAACGTTCTTCGGGGCGAAA
ACTCTCAAGGATCTTACCGCTGTTGAGATCCAGTTCGATGTAACCCACTCGTGCACCCAACTGATCTTCA
GCATCTTTTACTTTCACCAGCGTTTCTGGGTGAGCAAAAACAGGAAGGCAAAATGCCGCAAAAAAGGGAA
TAAGGGCGACACGGAAATGTTGAATACTCATACTCTTCCTTTTTCAATATTATTGAAGCATTTATCAGGG
TTATTGTCTCATGAGCGGATACATATTTGAATGTATTTAGAAAAATAAACAAATAGGGGTTCCGCGCACA
TTTCCCCGAAAAGTGCCACCTGACGTCGACGGATCGGGAGATCTCCCGATCCCCTATGGTGCACTCTCAG
TACAATCTGCTCTGATGCCGCATAGTTAAGCCAGTATCTGCTCCCTGCTTGTGTGTTGGAGGTCGCTGAG
TAGTGCGCGAGCAAAATTTAAGCTACAACAAGGCAAGGCTTGACCGACAATTGCATGAAGAATCTGCTTA
GGGTTAGGCGTTTTGCGCTGCTTCGCGATGTACGGGCCAGATATACGCGTTGACATTGATTATTGACTAG
TTATTAATAGTAATCAATTACGGGGTCATTAGTTCATAGCCCATATATGGAGTTCCGCGTTACATAACTT
ACGGTAAATGGCCCGCCTGGCTGACCGCCCAACGACCCCCGCCCATTGACGTCAATAATGACGTATGTTC
CCATAGTAACGCCAATAGGGACTTTCCATTGACGTCAATGGGTGGAGTATTTACGGTAAACTGCCCACTT
GGCAGTACATCAAGTGTATCATATGCCAAGTACGCCCCCTATTGACGTCAATGACGGTAAATGGCCCGCC
TGGCATTATGCCCAGTACATGACCTTATGGGACTTTCCTACTTGGCAGTACATCTACGTATTAGTCATCG
CTATTACCATGGTGATGCGGTTTTGGCAGTACATCAATGGGCGTGGATAGCGGTTTGACTCACGGGGATT
TCCAAGTCTCCACCCCATTGACGTCAATGGGAGTTTGTTTTGGCACCAAAATCAACGGGACTTTCCAAAA
TGTCGTAACAACTCCGCCCCATTGACGCAAATGGGCGGTAGGCGTGTACGGTGGGAGGTCTATATAAGCA
GCGCGTTTTGCCTGTACTGGGTCTCTCTGGTTAGACCAGATCTGAGCCTGGGAGCTCTCTGGCTAACTAG
GGAACCCACTGCTTAAGCCTCAATAAAGCTTGCCTTGAGTGCTTCAAGTAGTGTGTGCCCGTCTGTTGTG
TGACTCTGGTAACTAGAGATCCCTCAGACCCTTTTAGTCAGTGTGGAAAATCTCTAGCAGTGGCGCCCGA
ACAGGGACTTGAAAGCGAAAGGGAAACCAGAGGAGCTCTCTCGACGCAGGACTCGGCTTGCTGAAGCGCG
CACGGCAAGAGGCGAGGGGCGGCGACTGGTGAGTACGCCAAAAATTTTGACTAGCGGAGGCTAGAAGGAG
AGAGATGGGTGCGAGAGCGTCAGTATTAAGCGGGGGAGAATTAGATCGCGATGGGAAAAAATTCGGTTAA
GGCCAGGGGGAAAGAAAAAATATAAATTAAAACATATAGTATGGGCAAGCAGGGAGCTAGAACGATTCGC
AGTTAATCCTGGCCTGTTAGAAACATCAGAAGGCTGTAGACAAATACTGGGACAGCTACAACCATCCCTT
CAGACAGGATCAGAAGAACTTAGATCATTATATAATACAGTAGCAACCCTCTATTGTGTGCATCAAAGGA
TAGAGATAAAAGACACCAAGGAAGCTTTAGACAAGATAGAGGAAGAGCAAAACAAAAGTAAGACCACCGC
ACAGCAAGCGGCCGCTGATCTTCAGACCTGGAGGAGGAGATATGAGGGACAATTGGAGAAGTGAATTATA
TAAATATAAAGTAGTAAAAATTGAACCATTAGGAGTAGCACCCACCAAGGCAAAGAGAAGAGTGGTGCAG
AGAGAAAAAAGAGCAGTGGGAATAGGAGCTTTGTTCCTTGGGTTCTTGGGAGCAGCAGGAAGCACTATGG
GCGCAGCGTCAATGACGCTGACGGTACAGGCCAGACAATTATTGTCTGGTATAGTGCAGCAGCAGAACAA
TTTGCTGAGGGCTATTGAGGCGCAACAGCATCTGTTGCAACTCACAGTCTGGGGCATCAAGCAGCTCCAG
GCAAGAATCCTGGCTGTGGAAAGATACCTAAAGGATCAACAGCTCCTGGGGATTTGGGGTTGCTCTGGAA
AACTCATTTGCACCACTGCTGTGCCTTGGAATGCTAGTTGGAGTAATAAATCTCTGGAACAGATTTGGAA
TCACACGACCTGGATGGAGTGGGACAGAGAAATTAACAATTACACAAGCTTAATACACTCCTTAATTGAA
GAATCGCAAAACCAGCAAGAAAAGAATGAACAAGAATTATTGGAATTAGATAAATGGGCAAGTTTGTGGA
ATTGGTTTAACATAACAAATTGGCTGTGGTATATAAAATTATTCATAATGATAGTAGGAGGCTTGGTAGG
TTTAAGAATAGTTTTTGCTGTACTTTCTATAGTGAATAGAGTTAGGCAGGGATATTCACCATTATCGTTT
CAGACCCACCTCCCAACCCCGAGGGGACCCGACAGGCCCGAAGGAATAGAAGAAGAAGGTGGAGAGAGAG
ACAGAGACAGATCCATTCGATTAGTGAACGGATCGGCACTGCGTGCGCCAATTCTGCAGACAAATGGCAG
TATTCATCCACAATTTTAAAAGAAAAGGGGGGATTGGGGGGTACAGTGCAGGGGAAAGAATAGTAGACAT
AATAGCAACAGACATACAAACTAAAGAATTACAAAAACAAATTACAAAAATTCAAAATTTTCGGGTTTAT
TACAGGGACAGCAGAGATCCAGTTTGGTTAATTAAGGGTGCAGCGGCCTCCGCGCCGGGTTTTGGCGCCT
CCCGCGGGCGCCCCCCTCCTCACGGCGAGCGCTGCCACGTCAGACGAAGGGCGCAGCGAGCGTCCTGATC
CTTCCGCCCGGACGCTCAGGACAGCGGCCCGCTGCTCATAAGACTCGGCCTTAGAACCCCAGTATCAGCA
GAAGGACATTTTAGGACGGGACTTGGGTGACTCTAGGGCACTGGTTTTCTTTCCAGAGAGCGGAACAGGC
GAGGAAAAGTAGTCCCTTCTCGGCGATTCTGCGGAGGGATCTCCGTGGGGCGGTGAACGCCGATGATTAT
ATAAGGACGCGCCGGGTGTGGCACAGCTAGTTCCGTCGCAGCCGGGATTTGGGTCGCGGTTCTTGTTTGT
GGATCGCTGTGATCGTCACTTGGTGAGTAGCGGGCTGCTGGGCTGGCCGGGGCTTTCGTGGCCGCCGGGC
CGCTCGGTGGGACGGAAGCGTGTGGAGAGACCGCCAAGGGCTGTAGTCTGGGTCCGCGAGCAAGGTTGCC
CTGAACTGGGGGTTGGGGGGAGCGCAGCAAAATGGCGGCTGTTCCCGAGTCTTGAATGGAAGACGCTTGT
GAGGCGGGCTGTGAGGTCGTTGAAACAAGGTGGGGGGCATGGTGGGCGGCAAGAACCCAAGGTCTTGAGG
CCTTCGCTAATGCGGGAAAGCTCTTATTCGGGTGAGATGGGCTGGGGCACCATCTGGGGACCCTGACGTG
AAGTTTGTCACTGACTGGAGAACTCGGTTTGTCGTCTGTTGCGGGGGCGGCAGTTATGGCGGTGCCGTTG
GGCAGTGCACCCGTACCTTTGGGAGCGCGCGCCCTCGTCGTGTCGTGACGTCACCCGTTCTGTTGGCTTA
TAATGCAGGGTGGGGCCACCTGCCGGTAGGTGTGCGGTAGGCTTTTCTCCGTCGCAGGACGCAGGGTTCG
GGCCTAGGGTAGGCTCTCCTGAATCGACAGGCGCCGGACCTCTGGTGAGGGGAGGGATAAGTGAGGCGTC
AGTTTCTTTGGTCGGTTTTATGTACCTATCTTCTTAAGTAGCTGAAGCTCCGGTTTTGAACTATGCGCTC
GGGGTTGGCGAGTGTGTTTTGTGAAGTTTTTTAGGCACCTTTTGAAATGTAATCATTTGGGTCAATATGT
AATTTTCAGTGTTAGACTAGTAAATTGTCCGCTAAATTCTGGCCGTTTTTGGCTTTTTTGTTAGACAGTT
AATTAAGCCACCATGAGCGAGCTGATCAAGGAGAACATGCACATGAAGCTGTACATGGAGGGCACCGTGA
ACAACCACCACTTCAAGTGCACATCCGAGGGCGAAGGCAAGCCCTACGAGGGCACCCAGACCATGAAGAT
CAAGGTGGTCGAGGGCGGCCCTCTCCCCTTCGCCTTCGACATCCTGGCTACCAGCTTCATGTACGGCAGC
AAAGCCTTCATCAACCACACCCAGGGCATCCCCGACTTCTTTAAGCAGTCCTTCCCTGAGGGCTTCACAT
GGGAGAGAATCACCACATACGAAGACGGGGGCGTGCTGACCGCTACCCAGGACACCAGCTTCCAGAACGG
CTGCATCATCTACAACGTCAAGATCAACGGGGTGAACTTCCCATCCAACGGCCCTGTGATGCAGAAGAAA
ACACGCGGCTGGGAGGCCAACACCGAGATGCTGTACCCCGCTGACGGCGGCCTGAGAGGCCACAGCCAGA
TGGCCCTGAAGCTCGTGGGCGGGGGCTACCTGCACTGCTCCTTCAAGACCACATACAGATCCAAGAAACC
CGCTAAGAACCTCAAGATGCCCGGCTTCCACTTCGTGGACCACAGACTGGAAAGAATCAAGGAGGCCGAC
AAAGAGACCTACGTCGAGCAGCACGAGATGGCTGTGGCCAAGTACTGCGACCTCCCTAGCAAACTGGGGC
ACAGATAATAACCTGCAAAAACGACCATGGCTGTAGACTGTTACGACCATGGCTGTAGACTGTTACGACC
ATGGCTGTAGACTGTTACGACCATGGCTGTAGACTGTTAAATGCAGGCGGGCCAGATATACGCGTTGACA
TTGATTATTGACTAGTTATTAATAGTAATCAATTACGGGGTCATTAGTTCATAGCCCATATATGGAGTTC
CGCGTTACATAACTTACGGTAAATGGCCCGCCTGGCTGACCGCCCAACGACCCCCGCCCATTGACGTCAA
TAATGACGTATGTTCCCATAGTAACGCCAATAGGGACTTTCCATTGACGTCAATGGGTGGAGTATTTACG
GTAAACTGCCCACTTGGCAGTACATCAAGTGTATCATATGCCAAGTACGCCCCCTATTGACGTCAATGAC
GGTAAATGGCCCGCCTGGCATTATGCCCAGTACATGACCTTATGGGACTTTCCTACTTGGCAGTACATCT
ACGTATTAGTCATCGCTATTACCATGGTGATGCGGTTTTGGCAGTACATCAATGGGCGTGGATAGCGGTT
TGACTCACGGGGATTTCCAAGTCTCCACCCCATTGACGTCAATGGGAGTTTGTTTTGGCACCAAAATCAA
CGGGACTTTCCAAAATGTCGTAACAACTCCGCCCCATTGACGCAAATGGGCGGTAGGCGTGTACGGTGGG
AGGTCTATATAAGCAGCGGTAACCCCCGGGTACCGGTCGCCACCATGGTGAGCAAGGGCGAGGAGCTGTT
CACCGGGGTGGTGCCCATCCTGGTCGAGCTGGACGGCGACGTAAACGGCCACAAGTTCAGCGTGTCCGGC
GAGGGCGAGGGCGATGCCACCTACGGCAAGCTGACCCTGAAGTTCATCTGCACCACCGGCAAGCTGCCCG
TGCCCTGGCCCACCCTCGTGACCACCCTGACCTACGGCGTGCAGTGCTTCAGCCGCTACCCCGACCACAT
GAAGCAGCACGACTTCTTCAAGTCCGCCATGCCCGAAGGCTACGTCCAGGAGCGCACCATCTTCTTCAAG
GACGACGGCAACTACAAGACCCGCGCCGAGGTGAAGTTCGAGGGCGACACCCTGGTGAACCGCATCGAGC
TGAAGGGCATCGACTTCAAGGAGGACGGCAACATCCTGGGGCACAAGCTGGAGTACAACTACAACAGCCA
CAACGTCTATATCATGGCCGACAAGCAGAAGAACGGCATCAAGGTGAACTTCAAGATCCGCCACAACATC
GAGGACGGCAGCGTGCAGCTCGCCGACCACTACCAGCAGAACACCCCCATCGGCGACGGCCCCGTGCTGC
TGCCCGACAACCACTACCTGAGCACCCAGTCCGCCCTGAGCAAAGACCCCAACGAGAAGCGCGATCACAT
GGTCCTGCTGGAGTTCGTGACCGCCGCCGGGATCACTCTCGGCATGGACGAGCTGTACAAGTAAAGCGGC
CGCGACTCTAGAGATCTCTACAGGAGGATCCGCGAAAAGTCCGGAATTCCTAGCCCCGCAGACACTAGCG
CTACCCCCGCCGCCCGCGATGCTGACGTCAGCCTGAAAGCCCCGCCCCCGCGTCTCCAGGGCAACCGTGG
CTTTCGATTGTTACTGTGGGAACCGGAGGTAACAGTCTACAGCCATGGTCGCCCCGCAGCACGCCCACGC
TCCCCACCACTCCCGAGTTCTGCCAGCCTGGGTTTGGGCAGATACAGAGCAAGAGGAGGCGGGGCAATTG
Features (pLannotate 1.2.2; 34 found; start..end, strand, type, name):
      1..20      +  misc_feature   MCS (fragment): pBluescript multiple cloning site
     20..608     +  misc_feature   WPRE: woodchuck hepatitis virus posttranscriptional regulatory element
    545..1126    +  CDS            nef (fragment): NEF_HV1H2 - Experimental evidence at protein level: Swiss-Prot protein existence level 1. Extracellular Nef protein targets CD4(+) T-lymphocytes for apoptosis by interacting with CXCR4 surface receptors. From Human immunodeficiency virus type 1 group M subtype B (isolate HXB2) (HIV-1).
   1133..1313    +  LTR            5' LTR (truncated): truncated 5' long terminal repeat (LTR) from HIV-1
   1345..1569    +  polyA_signal   bGH poly(A) signal: bovine growth hormone polyadenylation signal
   1573..1594    +  promoter       SV40 promoter (fragment): SV40 enhancer and early promoter
   1615..2043    +  rep_origin     f1 ori (sequence partly withheld): f1 bacteriophage origin of replication; arrow indicates direction of (+) strand synthesis
   2057..2386    +  promoter       SV40 promoter: SV40 enhancer and early promoter
   2434..2481    +  promoter       EM7 promoter: synthetic bacterial promoter&nbsp
   2500..2874    +  CDS            BleoR: antibiotic-binding protein; Sh ble from Streptoalloteichus hindustanus; confers resistance to bleomycin, phleomycin, and Zeocin™
   2884..3009    +  CDS            ble (fragment): BLE_KLEPN - Experimental evidence at protein level: Swiss-Prot protein existence level 1. Binding protein with a strong affinity to the bleomycin family of antibiotics. Binds to CL990; an antimitotic-antibiotic compound. From Klebsiella pneumoniae.
   3004..3125    +  polyA_signal   SV40 poly(A) signal: SV40 polyadenylation signal
   3196..3218    -  protein_bind   lac operator (fragment): The lac repressor binds to the lac operator to inhibit transcription in E. coli. This inhibition can be relieved by adding lactose or isopropyl-β-D-thiogalactopyranoside (IPTG). lac repressor encoded by lacI
   3222..3252    -  promoter       lac promoter: promoter for the E. coli lac operon
   3267..3288    -  protein_bind   CAP binding site: CAP binding activates transcription in the presence of cAMP. E. coli catabolite activator protein
   3301..3393    -  CDS            lacI (fragment): lac repressor; lacI; The lac repressor binds to the lac operator to inhibit transcription in E. coli. This inhibition can be relieved by adding lactose or isopropyl-β-D-thiogalactopyranoside (IPTG).
   3576..4164    -  rep_origin     ori: high-copy-number ColE1/pMB1/pBR322/pUC origin of replication
   4335..5195    -  CDS            AmpR: β-lactamase; bla; confers resistance to ampicillin, carbenicillin, and related antibiotics
   5196..5300    -  promoter       AmpR promoter: bla
   5359..5411    -  misc_feature   bom (fragment): basis of mobility region from pBR322
   5566..5945    +  enhancer       CMV enhancer: human cytomegalovirus immediate early enhancer
   5946..6145    +  promoter       CMV promoter: human cytomegalovirus (CMV) immediate early promoter
   6163..6343    +  LTR            5' LTR (truncated): truncated 5' long terminal repeat (LTR) from HIV-1
   6390..6515    +  misc_feature   HIV-1 Ψ: packaging signal of human immunodeficiency virus type 1
   6499..6862    +  CDS            HIV-1 gag (fragment): gag protein from human immunodeficiency virus 1; gag
   7008..7241    +  misc_feature   RRE: The Rev response element (RRE) of HIV-1 allows for Rev-dependent mRNA export from the nucleus to the cytoplasm.
   7618..7718    +  CDS            Rev (fragment): human immunodeficiency virus 1 (HIV-1) Rev protein; rev; enhances nuclear export of unspliced and incompletely spliced viral mRNAs
   7768..7885    +  misc_feature   cPPT/CTS: central polypurine tract and central termination sequence of HIV-1
   7939..9150    +  promoter       UbC promoter: human ubiquitin C promoter
   9167..9859    +  CDS            TurboRFP: TurboRFP is a basic (constitutively fluorescent) orange fluorescent protein published in 2007, derived from Entacmaea quadricolor. It has low acid sensitivity.
   9991..10370   +  enhancer       CMV enhancer: human cytomegalovirus immediate early enhancer
  10371..10570   +  promoter       CMV promoter: human cytomegalovirus (CMV) immediate early promoter
  10599..11318   +  CDS            EGFP: the original enhanced GFP (Yang et al., 1996) mammalian codon-optimized
  11442..11525   +  ncRNA          mir-132: Accession: RF00662 - microRNA mir-132
