[The description below was written by a language model from this plasmid's Addgene catalogue record and pLannotate feature annotations shown in this document.]
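Description:
pAWp7-18 is an 11.6 kb lentiviral transfer plasmid built on the pFUGW backbone that pairs a microRNA expression unit with a fluorescent sensor for that same microRNA. It replicates in E. coli from a high-copy ColE1/pUC-type origin under ampicillin selection (AmpR) and also carries an f1 origin. The backbone includes an SV40/EM7-driven bleomycin/Zeocin resistance cassette, which lies outside the LTR-flanked region and so would not be packaged into virus. The viral framework has a CMV enhancer/promoter fused to a truncated HIV-1 5' LTR to drive genomic RNA production. This is followed by the Ψ packaging signal with a partial gag fragment, the RRE for Rev-dependent nuclear export, the cPPT/CTS, a WPRE downstream of the payload, and a truncated 3' LTR followed by a bGH polyadenylation signal.

The payload contains two mammalian expression units in the same orientation. The human ubiquitin C promoter drives TurboRFP, and according to the catalogue description a miR-132 sensor follows this reporter. The sensor is not separately annotated in the feature table, but presumably occupies the short unannotated stretch between the RFP coding sequence and the second CMV enhancer. Such sensors typically consist of microRNA target sites in the 3' UTR. A second CMV enhancer/promoter then drives EGFP, with a mir-132 precursor annotated just downstream of the EGFP coding sequence, so GFP fluorescence marks cells expressing the microRNA. Active miR-132 should repress the RFP sensor transcript, so a reduced RFP signal relative to GFP reports microRNA function in transduced cells. The associated publication concerns massively parallel combinatorial genetics in human cells, which is consistent with use of this construct to validate microRNA expression and activity from the lentiviral platform.
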