Addgene plasmid #72750: pAWp7-18
Purpose: pFUGW-UBCp-RFP-[miR-132 sensor]-CMVp-GFP-[miR-132]
Depositing lab: Timothy Lu. Depositing organization: Massachusetts Institute of Technology. Publication: Massively parallel high-order combinatorial genetics in human cells. Wong AS, Choi GC, Cheng AA, Purcell O, Lu TK. Nat Biotechnol. 2015 Sep;33(9):952-61. doi: 10.1038/nbt.3326. Epub 2015 Aug 17. PubMed 26280411.
Backbone
  Vector backbone: pFUGW
  Vector type: Lentiviral
Growth in bacteria
  Bacterial resistance: Ampicillin, 100 μg/mL
  Growth temperature: 37°C
  Growth strain: Stbl3
  Copy number: Unknown
Gene/Insert
  Gene/Insert name: UBCp-RFP-[miR-132 sensor]-CMVp-GFP-[miR-132]
Terms and licenses: Academic/Nonprofit Terms; Industry Terms: Not Available to Industry
How to cite: pAWp7-18 was a gift from Timothy Lu (Addgene plasmid # 72750 ; http://n2t.net/addgene:72750 ; RRID:Addgene_72750)
