>Addgene plasmid #72750 | pAWp7-18 | addgene partial sequence | sequence record 136484 | SV40pA-R 5'-GAAATTTGTGATGCTATTGC-3'
AGAACTCCAGCATGAGATCCCCGCGCTGGAGGATCATCCAGCCGGCGTCCCGGAAAACGATTCCGAAGCC
CAACCTTTCATAGAAGGCGGCGGTGGAATCGAAATCTCGTAGCACGTGTCAGTCCTGCTCCTCGGCCACG
AAGTGCACGCAGTTGCCGGCCGGGTCGCGCAGGGCGAACTCCCGCCCCCACGGCTGCTCGCCGATCTCGG
TCATGGCCGGCCCGGAGGCGTCCCGGAAGTTCGTGGACACGACCTCCGACCACTCGGCGTACAGCTCGTC
CAGGCCGCGCACCCACACCCAGGCCAGGGTGTTGTCCGGCACCACCTGGTCCTGGACCGCGCTGATGAAC
