>Addgene plasmid #72750 | pAWp7-18 | addgene partial sequence | sequence record 137928 | TagRFPmKate-F1 5'-AGGCCGACAAAGAGACCTAC-3'
AACTGGGGCACAGATAATAACCTGCAAAAACGACCATGGCTGTAGACTGTTACGACCATGGCTGTAGACT
GTTACGACCATGGCTGTAGACTGTTACGACCATGGCTGTAGACTGTTAAATGCAGGCGGGCCAGATATAC
GCGTTGACATTGATTATTGACTAGTTATTAATAGTAATCAATTACGGGGTCATTAGTTCATAGCCCATAT
ATGGAGTTCCGCGTTACATAACTTACGGTAAATGGCCCGCCTGGCTGACCGCCCAACGACCCCCGCCCAT
TGACGTCAATAATGACGTATGTTCCCATAGTAACGCCAATAGGGACTTTCCATTGACGTCAATGGGTGGA
GTATTTACGGTAAACTGCCCACTTGGCAGTACATCAAGTGTATCATATGCCAAGTACGCCCCCTATTGAC
GTCAATGACGGTAAATGGCCCGCCTGGCATTATGCCCAGTACATGACCTTATGGGACTTTCCTACTTGGC
AGTACATCTACGTATT
