>Addgene plasmid #72750 | pAWp7-18 | addgene partial sequence | sequence record 137929 | WPRE-R 5'-CATAGCGTAAAAGGAGCAACA-3'
ATCCAGAGGTTGATTATCGATAAGCTTGATATCGCAATTGCCCCGCCTCCTCTTGCTCTGTATCTGCCCA
AACCCAGGCTGGCAGAACTCGGGAGTGGTGGGGAGCGTGGGCGTGCTGCGGGGCGACCATGGCTGTAGAC
TGTTACCTCCGGTTCCCACAGTAACAATCGAAAGCCACGGTTGCCCTGGAGACGCGGGGGCGGGGCTTTC
AGGCTGACGTCAGCATCGCGGGCGGCGGGGGTAGCGCTAGTGTCTGCGGGGCTAGGAATTCCGGACTTTT
CGCGGATCCTCCTGTAGAGATCTCTAGAGTCGCGGCCGCTTTACTTGTACAGCTCGTCCATGCCGAGAGT
GATCCCGGCGGCGGTCACGAACTCCAGCAGGACCATGTGATCGCGCTTCTCGTTGGGGTCTTTGCTCA
